>Addgene plasmid #200997 | pTn7-SCOUT23 | addgene full sequence | sequence record 395022 | Addgene NGS Result
GGGCAGGATAGGTGAAGTAGGCCCACCCGCGAGCGGGTGTTCCTTCTTCACTGTCCCTTATTCGCACCTG
GCGGTGCTCAACGGGAATCCTGCTCTGCGAGGCTGGCCGATAAGCTCTGATAACGCAGGAAAGAACATGG
GCAGTTCAACCTGTTGATAGTACGTACTAAGCTCTCATGTTTCACGTACTAAGCTCTCAAGTTTAACGTA
CTAAGCTCTCATGTTTAACGAACTAAACCCTCATGGCTAACGTACTAAGCTCTCATGGCTAACGTACTAA
GCTCTCATGTTTCACGTACTAAGCTCTCATGTTTGAACAATAAAATTAATATAAATCAGCAACTTAAATA
GCCTCTAAGGTTTTAAGTTTTATAAGAAAAAAAAGAATATATAAGGCTTTTAAAGCTTTTAAGGTTTAAC
GGTTGTGGACAACAAGCCAGGGATGTAACGCACTGAGAAGCCCTTAGAGCCTCTCAAAGCAATTTTGAGT
GACACAGGAACACTTAACGGCTGACAACCGGCTGGTAACAGGATTAGCAGAGCGAGGTATGTAGGCGGTG
CTACAGAGTTCTTGAAGTGGTGGCCTAACTACGGCTACACTAGAAGAACAGTATTTGGTATCTGCGCTCT
GCTGAAGCCAGTTACCTTCGGAAAAAGAGTTGGTAGCTCTTGATCCGGCAAACAAACCACCGCTGGTAGC
GGTGGTTTTTTTGTTTGCAAGCAGCAGATTACGCGCAGAAAAAAAGGATCTCAAGAAGATCCTTTGATCT
TTTCTACGGGGTCTGACGCTCAGTGGAACGAAAACTCACGTTAAGGGATTTTGGTCATGAGATTATCAAA
AAGGATCTTCACCTAGATCCTTTTAAATTAAAAATGAAGTTTTAAATCAATCTAAAGTATATATGAGTAA
ACTTGGTCTGACAGTTACCAATGCTTAATCAGTGAGGCACCTATCTCAGCGATCTGTCTATTTCGTTCAT
CCATAGTTGCCTGACTCCCCGTCGTGTAGATAACTACGATACGGGAGGGCTTACCATCTGGCCCCAGTGC
TGCAATGATACCGCGGGACCCACGCTCACCGGCTCCAGATTTATCAGCAATAAACCAGCCAGCCGGAAGG
GCCGAGCGCAGAAGTGGTCCTGCAACTTTATCCGCCTCCATCCAGTCTATTAATTGTTGCCGGGAAGCTA
GAGTAAGTAGTTCGCCAGTTAATAGTTTGCGCAACGTTGTTGCCATTGCTACAGGCATCGTGGTGTCACG
CTCGTCGTTTGGTATGGCTTCATTCAGCTCCGGTTCCCAACGATCAAGGCGAGTTACATGATCCCCCATG
TTGTGCAAAAAAGCGGTTAGCTCCTTCGGTCCTCCGATCGTTGTCAGAAGTAAGTTGGCCGCAGTGTTAT
CACTCATGGTTATGGCAGCACTGCATAATTCTCTTACTGTCATGCCATCCGTAAGATGCTTTTCTGTGAC
TGGTGAGTACTCAACCAAGTCATTCTGAGAATAGTGTATGCGGCGACCGAGTTGCTCTTGCCCGGCGTCA
ATACGGGATAATACCGCGCCACATAGCAGAACTTTAAAAGTGCTCATCATTGGAAAACGTTCTTCGGGGC
GAAAACTCTCAAGGATCTTACCGCTGTTGAGATCCAGTTCGATGTAACCCACTCGTGCACCCAACTGATC
TTCAGCATCTTTTACTTTCACCAGCGTTTCTGGGTGAGCAAAAACAGGAAGGCAAAATGCCGCAAAAAAG
GGAATAAGGGCGACACGGAAATGTTGAATACTCATACTCTTCCTTTTTCAATATTATTGAAGCATTTATC
AGGGTTATTGTCTCATGAGCGGATACATATTTGAATGTATTTAGAAAAATAAACAAATAGGGGTTCCGCG
TACATTTCCCCGAAAAGTGCCACCTGACGTCTAAGAAACCATTATTATCATGACATTAACCTATAAAAAT
AGGCGTATCACGAGGCCCTTTCGTCTAAGCAGACGGTCACAGCTTGTCTGTAAGCGGATGCCGGGAGCAG
ACAAGCCCGTCAGGGCGCGTCAGCGGGTGTTGGCGGGTGTCGGGGCTGGCTTAACTATGCGGCATCAGAG
CAGATTGTACTGAGAGTGCACCATATGCGGTGTGAAATACCGCACAGATGCGTAAGGAGAAAATACCGCA
TCAGGCGCCATTCGCCATTCAGGCTGCGCAACTGTTGGGAAGGGCGATCGGTGCGGGCCTCTTCGCTATT
ACGCCAGCTAGAGGACCAGCCGCGTAACCTGGCAAAATCGGTTACGGTTGAGTAATAAATGGATGCCCTG
CGTAAGCAGGTGTGGGCGGACAATAAAGTCTTAAACTGAACAAAATAGATCTAAACTATGACAATAAAGT
CTTAAACTAGACAGAATAGTTGTAAACTGAAATCAGTCCAGTTATGCTGTGAAAAAGCATACTGGACTTT
TGTTATGGCTAAAGCAAACTCTTCATTTTCTGAAGTGCAAATTGCCCGTCGTATTAAAGAGGGGCGTGGG
GTTCGAGGTCGACGGTATCGATAAGCTAGCTTAATTAGCTGAGCTTGGACTCCTGTTGATAGATCCAGTA
ATGACCTCAGAACTCCATCTGGATTTGTTCAGAACGCTCGGTTGCCGCCGGGCGTTTTTTATTGGTGAGA
ATCCAAGCTAGACTGCGATGAGTGGCAGGGCGGGGCGTAATTTTTTTAAGGCAGTTATTGGTGCCCTTAA
ACGCCTGGGGTAATGACTCTCTAGCTTGAGGCATCAAATAAAACGAAAGGCTCAGTCGAAAGACTGGGCC
TTTCGTTTTATCTGTTGTTTGTCGGTGAACGCTCTCCTGAGTAGGACAAATCCGCCGCTAGGAGCTTGCG
GCCCGGACGATCGAATTGGGGATCTTGAAGTACCTATTCCGAAGTTCCTATTCTCTAGAAAGTATAGGAA
CTTCAGAGCGCTTTTGAAGCTGATGTGCTTAAAAACTTACTCTTAGTTCAGCGATCGGCTCGTTGCCCTG
CGCCGCTCCAAAGCCCGCGACGCAGCGCCGGCAGGCAGAGCAAGTAGAGGGCAGCGCCTGCAATCCATGC
CCACCCGTTCCACGTTGTTATAGAAGCCGCATAGATCGCCGTGAAGAGGAGGGGTCCGACGATCGAGGTC
AGGCTGGTGAGCGCCGCCAGTGAGCCTTGCAGCTGCCCCTGACGTTCCTCATCCACCTGCCTGGACAACA
TTGCTTGCAGCGCCGGCATTCCGATGCCACCCGAAGCAAGCAGGACCATGATCGGGAACGCCATCCATCC
CCGTGTCGCGAAGGCAAGCAGGATGTAGCCTGTGCCGTCGGCAATCATTCCGAGCATGAGTGCCCGCCTT
TCGCCGAGCCGGGCGGCTACAGGGCCGGTGATCATTGCCTGGGCGAGTGAATGCAGAATGCCAAATGCGG
CAAGCGAAATGCCGATCGTGGTCGCGTCCCAGTGAAAGCGATCCTCGCCGAAAATGACCCAAAGCGCGGC
CGGCACCTGTCCGACAAGTTGCATGATGAAGAACACCGCCATCAGGGCGGCGACGACGGTCATGCCCCGG
GCCCACCGGAACGAAGCGAGCGGGTTGAGAGCCTCCCGGCGTAACGGCCGGCGTTCGCCTTTGTGCGACT
CCGGCAAAAGGAAACAGCCCGTCAGGAAATTGAGGCCGTTCAAGGCTGCCGCGGCGAAGAACGGAGCGTG
GGGGGAGAAACCGCCCATCAGCCCACCGAGCACAGGTCCCGCGACCATCCCGAACCCGAAACAGGCGCTC
ATGAAGCCGAAGTGCCGCGCGCGCTCATCGCCATCAGTGATATCGGCAATATAAGCGCCGGCTACCGCCC
CAGTCGCCCCGGTGATGCCGGCCACGATCCGCCCGATATAGAGAACCCAAAGGAAAGGCGCTGTCGCCAT
GATGGCGTAGTCGACAGTGGCGCCGGCCAGCGACACGAGCAAGATTGGCCGCCGCCCGAAACGATCCGAC
AGCGCGCCCAGCACAGGTGCGCAGGCAAATTGCACCAACGCATACAGCGCCAGCAGAATGCCATAGTGGG
CGGTGACGTCGTTCGAGTGAACCAGATCGCGCAGGAGGCCCGGCAGCACCGGCATAATCAGGCCGATGCC
GACAGCGTCGAGCGCGACAGTGCTCAGAATTACGATCAGGGGTATGTTGGGTTTCACGTCTGGCCTCCGG
ACCAGCCTCCGCTGGTCCGATTGAACGCGCGGATTCTTTATCACTGATAAGTTGGTGGACATATTATGTT
TATCAGTGATAAAGTGTCAAGCATGACAAAGTTGCAGCCGAATACAGTGATCCGTGCCGCCCTGGACCTG
TTGAACGAGGTCGGCGTAGACGGTCTGACGACACGCAAACTGGCGGAACGGTTGGGGGTTCAGCAGCCGG
CGCTTTACTGGCACTTCAGGAACAAGCGGGCGCTGCTCGACGCACTGGCCGAAGCCATGCTGGCGGAGAA
TCATACGCATTCGGTGCCGAGAGCCGACGACGACTGGCGCTCATTTCTGATCGGGAATGCCCGCAGCTTC
AGGCAGGCGCTGCTCGCCTACCGCGATGGCGCGCGCATCCATGCCGGCACGCGACCGGGCGCACCGCAGA
TGGAAACGGCCGACGCGCAGCTTCGCTTCCTCTGCGAGGCGGGTTTTTCGGCCGGGGACGCCGTCAATGC
GCTGATGACAATCAGCTACTTCACTGTTGGGGCCGTGCTTGAGGAGCAGGCCGGCGACAGCGATGCCGGC
GAGCGCGGCGGCACCGTTGAACAGGCTCCGCTCTCGCCGCTGTTGCGGGCCGCGATAGACGCCTTCGACG
AAGCCGGTCCGGACGCAGCGTTCGAGCAGGGACTCGCGGTGATTGTCGATGGATTGGCGAAAAGGAGGCT
CGTTGTCAGGAACGTTGAAGGACCGAGAAAGGGTGACGATTGATTGCTCCATTGCTGTTGACAAAGGGAA
TCAGGGGATCTTGAAGTTCCTATTCCGAAGTTCCTATTCTCTAGAAAGTATAGGAACTTCAGAGCGCTTT
TGAAGCTAATTCGAGATCATGCATAATGCCGAATTCGGATCCCAGGCATCAAATAAAACGAAAGGCTCAG
TCGAAAGACTGGGCCTTTCGTTTTATCTGTTGTTTGTCGGTGAACGCTCTCCTGAGTAGGACAAATCCGC
CGTCCGGAGTGCCTTGTCTTCTGGCCGAATTCGGATCCGGAGTTGACAGCTAGCTCGTCCTAGGTATTGT
GCTAGCTACTCTAGAGCTAATCATCTCGTACTAAAGAGGAGAAATTAACCAATGGCGAGCTTGGTTAAGA
AAGATATGTGTGTTAAGATGACGATGGAAGGTACTGTGAACGGTTATCACTTTAAGTGCGTTGGCGAGGG
TGAAGGCAAGCCGTTCGAGGGCACGCAGAACATGCGCATTCGTGTCACCGAGGGCGGTCCGCTGCCTTTT
GCATTCGACATCCTGGCCCCGTGCTGTATGTACGGCTCTAAGACCTTCATTAAACACGTGAGCGGTATCC
CGGATTACTTTAAAGAGTCCTTTCCAGAGGGCTTCACTTGGGAACGTACCCAGATTTTTGAGGACGGTGG
TGTTCTGACCGCGCACCAAGACACCAGCCTGGAAGGTAATTGCCTGATCTATAAAGTGAAGGTTCTGGGT
ACCAATTTCCCGGCGAATGGTCCGGTGATGCAAAAGAAAACCGCGGGTTGGGAGCCGTGCGTCGAGATGC
TGTATCCGCGTGACGGCGTCTTGTGTGGTCAGAGCTTGATGGCGCTGAAGTGCACCGATGGCAATCATCT
GACCAGCCACCTGCGCACGACGTATCGTAGCCGTAAACCGAGCAACGCCGTTAACATGCCGGAGTTCCAT
TTTGGTGACCATCGCATCGAAATCCTGAAAGCTGAGCAGGGCAAATTCTACGAACAATACGAATCGGCTG
TCGCACGTTACAGCGATGTGCCGGAAAAAGCGACGTAAGTGAGCTTCTCGGTACCAAATTCCAGAAAAGA
GGCCTCCCGAAAGGGGGGCCTTTTTTCGTTTTGGTCCTCCTTGGCGCTACGAAGACAAGGGACCGCTCTT
GGACTCCTGTTGATAGATCCAGTAATGACCTCAGAACTCCATCTGGATTTGTTCAGAACGCTCGGTTGCC
GCCGGGCGTTTTTTATTGGTGAGAATCCAGGCAATCAATCGTGCTTTCGCGAAGGCCTTGCAGGCCAACC
AGATAAGTGAAATCTAGTTCCAAACTATTTTGTCATTTTTAATTTTCGTATTAGCTTACGACGCTACACC
CAGTTCCCATCTATTTTGTCACTCTTCCCTAAATAATCCTTAAAAACTCCATTTCCACCCCTCCCAGTTC
CCAACTATTTTGTCCGCCCACAGCGGGGCATTTTTCTTCCTGTTATGTTTGGGCGCTGCATTAATGAATC
GGCCAACGCGCGGGGAGAGGCGGTTTGCGTATTGGGCGCTCTTCCGCTTCCTCGCTCACTGACCCGCTGC
GCTCGGTCGTTCGGCTGCGGCGAGCGGTATCAGGGGATTCCTTAAGGTATACTTTCCGCTGCATAACCCT
GCTTCGGGGTCATTATAGCGATTTTTTCGGTATATCCATCCTTTTTCGCACGATATACAGGATTTTGCCA
AAGGGTTCGTGTAGACTTTCCTTGGTGTATCCAACGGCGTCAGCC
Features (pLannotate 1.2.2; 22 found; start..end, strand, type, name):
      1..109     +  oriT           oriT: incP origin of transfer
    141..516     +  rep_origin     R6K γ ori: γ replication origin from E. coli plasmid R6K; requires the R6K initiator protein pi for replication
    522..754     -  rep_origin     ori (fragment): high-copy-number ColE1/pMB1/pBR322/pUC origin of replication
    925..1785    -  CDS            AmpR: β-lactamase; bla; confers resistance to ampicillin, carbenicillin, and related antibiotics
   1786..1890    -  promoter       AmpR promoter: bla
   2076..2175    +  misc_feature   bom (fragment): basis of mobility region from pBR322
   2181..2249    -  CDS            lacZα (fragment): LacZα fragment of β-galactosidase; lacZ fragment
   2321..2519    -  mobile_element Tn7R (fragment): mini-Tn7 element (right end of the Tn7 transposon) Tn7
   2523..2547    -  misc_feature   MCS (fragment): pBluescript multiple cloning site
   2568..2662    +  terminator     lambda t0 terminator: transcription terminator from phage lambda
   2672..2701    +  CDS            CmR (fragment): chloramphenicol acetyltransferase confers resistance to chloramphenicol
   2765..2851    +  terminator     rrnB T1 terminator: Escherichia coli rrnB; transcription terminator T1 from the E. coli rrnB gene
   2911..2944    +  protein_bind   FRT (minimal): supports FLP-mediated excision but not integration (Turan and Bode, 2011) FLP recombinase from the Saccharomyces cerevisiae 2μ plasmid
   2988..4187    -  CDS            TcR: tetracycline efflux protein; tetA; confers resistance to tetracycline
   4293..4943    +  CDS            TetR: tetracycline resistance regulatory protein; tetR
   4983..5030    +  protein_bind   FRT: FLP-mediated recombination occurs in the 8-bp core sequence TCTAGAAA (Turan and Bode, 2011). FLP recombinase from the Saccharomyces cerevisiae 2μ plasmid
   5090..5176    +  terminator     rrnB T1 terminator: Escherichia coli rrnB; transcription terminator T1 from the E. coli rrnB gene
   5223..5247    +  promoter       J23119(SpeI) promoter (fragment): bacterial promoter (Registry of Standard Biological Parts BBa J23119) modified to end with an SpeI site
   5302..5961    +  CDS            AQ14: AQ14 is a basic (constitutively fluorescent) red fluorescent protein published in 2005, derived from Actinia equina.
   6092..6186    +  terminator     lambda t0 terminator: transcription terminator from phage lambda
   6227..6392    -  mobile_element Tn7L: mini-Tn7 element (left end of the Tn7 transposon) Tn7
   6425..6479    -  CDS            lacI (fragment): lac repressor; lacI; The lac repressor binds to the lac operator to inhibit transcription in E. coli. This inhibition can be relieved by adding lactose or isopropyl-β-D-thiogalactopyranoside (IPTG).
