[The description below was written by a language model from this plasmid's Addgene catalogue record and pLannotate feature annotations shown in this document.]
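Description:
pTn7-SCOUT23 is an empty-backbone mini-Tn7 delivery plasmid of the pUC18R6KT-miniTn7 type, built from pTn7-SCOUT20 for inserting stable markers into bacterial chromosomes. It replicates from the R6K γ origin, which depends on the pi initiator protein. It is therefore maintained in a pir-116 E. coli host, where it reaches high copy number, and it should behave as a suicide vector in recipients that lack pir. Only a fragment of a ColE1/pUC origin is annotated. An incP oriT allows conjugative transfer from a suitable donor, and a β-lactamase gene on the backbone, outside the transposon, gives ampicillin resistance. No Tn7 transposase genes appear in the feature table, so transposition functions would presumably have to be supplied separately.

The transposable segment lies between the Tn7R and Tn7L ends. According to the record, a tetracycline resistance cassette (tetA efflux gene with its divergently oriented tetR regulator) was added by Golden Gate assembly into an Esp3I site between two FRT sequences, which should allow the marker to be excised by FLP recombinase after integration. Downstream of the second FRT, the annotation shows a partial J23119-type constitutive promoter followed by an open reading frame matched to AQ14, a protein from Actinia equina that the annotation describes as red fluorescent. Because the plasmid is listed as an empty backbone, this unit may be a replaceable visual cloning marker, although the record does not say so. Lambda t0 and rrnB T1 terminators flank the cassettes and insulate them from surrounding transcription. The short lacZα, CmR, lacI and bom matches are likely cloning remnants.

The associated publication concerns stable fluorescent markers for tracking members of synthetic microbial communities, which fits use of this vector as a tetracycline-selectable scaffold for building Tn7-integrating marker constructs.
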