Addgene plasmid #200997: pTn7-SCOUT23
Purpose: (Empty Backbone) pLv2-pUC18R6KT-miniTn7-Tc, TcR, ApR
Depositing lab: Philip Poole. Depositing organization: University of Oxford. Publication: Stable, fluorescent markers for tracking synthetic communities and assembly dynamics. Jorrin B, Haskett TL, Knights HE, Martyn A, Underwood TJ, Dolliver J, Ledermann R, Poole PS. Microbiome. 2024 May 7;12(1):81. doi: 10.1186/s40168-024-01792-2. PubMed 38715147.
Backbone
  Vector backbone: pTn7-SCOUT20
  Backbone manufacturer: Philip Poole lab
  Backbone size (bp): 6696
  Modifications to backbone: Clone by Golden Gate a tetracyclin resistant cassette (tetAR) in the Esp3I site between FRT sequences within the mini-Tn7 transposon
  Vector type: Bacterial Expression
Growth in bacteria
  Bacterial resistance: Ampicillin and Tetracycline, 100 & 10 μg/mL
  Growth temperature: 37°C
  Growth strain: EC100D pir-116
  Copy number: High Copy
Gene/Insert
  Cloning method: Restriction Enzyme
Terms and licenses: Academic/Nonprofit Terms; Industry Terms: Not Available to Industry
Depositor comments: Ec100D pir-116 genotype: F- mcrA Δ(mrr-hsdRMS-mcrBC) ϕ80dlacZΔM15 ΔlacX74 recA1 endA1 araD139 Δ(ara, leu)7697 galU galK λ- rpsL nupG pir-116(DHRF) Maintains plasmids at ~250 copies per cell. This strain is naturally resistant to streptomycin
How to cite: pTn7-SCOUT23 was a gift from Philip Poole (Addgene plasmid # 200997 ; http://n2t.net/addgene:200997 ; RRID:Addgene_200997)
